>Addgene plasmid #130617 | pTK_TFAP2b_enh_36_Citrine | addgene full sequence | sequence record 258508 | Addgene NGS Result
AATCGATAGTACTAACATACGCTCTCCATCAAAACAAAACGAAACAAAACAAACTAGCAAAATAGGCTGT
CCCCAGTGCAAGTGCAGGTGCCAGAACATTTCTCTATCGATAGGTACCGAGCTCGAGTTGCCAGGTCCCA
GCTAAGGATGTGGGTATAATGTATCTCCCAATTTCTGAGAAAGTTCAATAAACTGCAACACATCCTTCAG
TAAACTGAAAAATGGCATGGATCTATTGGAACTGAATAAGCTGGGGAAACGGAAAAAAAACGATAGGCAA
GTCACAGTAGTTTGATTTATCACAAGGAAGCTTATTTTCCACTGTTCATGGAAGAACACTGCTTGCAGTA
TTCTCCTGGCCCAGGTATGGAGCTGTGAAAAAGAAGGAATACTTAGGAAGCCAAGGGAAGCTTACAGACA
GTGCCATCCTTATGATGATGCTTTCCTATCAGCTAGCACTGCGACATTCGTACATCCCAAAAAACTAAAA
CCTACAGAATCAATCATTTCCTTTAAATAGCTAGGTAAATTCTTGTCTCCAAGATCCTTAATGCCATATA
AATATTTAGCCACTGGCTTCCCTGGGTAATTATGCCTAAACTCTGCCCTGAAGGCAACCATCCCTGGCAC
TTAAGGCTGACTGAAAGGCAGGAGCAAATTCATTGTTTAGATTAAATATATGGAGACATCATCCCTAATG
TTTGGGATGATCAGCTCCAAAAGGTACAATGTGGGCATATTTCAGTGTATTCAAAGTAAAAAAATGAGGT
CCATTATTTGCCATAGATGCCAGCTATGCCAAATGGATATTTGGCATTAAAAAAGAAAAAAGATCTGAGT
TCCAGCATTGGTAATTATAAACCTTTTTTCAAAGAATGTGAGCCTATTCACATACCTTAGGCTGAGTAAT
GAATTATATTTTGTGGTGTGCTGGGAAGGACCCTGGGATATTTTTCACCTTCTGTTGAGCAGGGAAAACA
TCAGGCAGACACAAAAGGTTTCCTGGGCAGGAGTACTAGGGGACCATCAGTCCCTCTTATCTTCAAAGTT
ACATTCAGTGTGTTTTGTTTTTCTTTTAGGAAAGTGCAACTACATTCCAACTAAACAAGAGAGAATAAAT
TCTATGTGACTTTTGCCCTGTACTCTTAGAGAAAGAATTTTCTCCTGTAGGATGCCTGTATGGGATGCAG
ACGAACATTAAAGACCTAAACTTATATTTTCCCTTCTTCATGCATTTGATACAAAGGAAACCCTTAAAAA
TTCTCATCTCTTATATTCTTTGCCCAGATGAAAATTCCCCACACTTTTGTCCATGTAAACACAGAATTAG
TCTCCTGCAAGTTTCGGTGGTGGCAGTTCCTGAACACAGTCATATTTTGCAGATAACAGGATTAGCTTGG
ATGTGGGTAATAAGTTGGTGAATCTCCCCCTGGCCATTTCTCAACACTGTGAGAGCACTAATCCTTTATG
CTTTGATGTCTTCTAGTTTTCCATCAGGTGCAGCTCGGCACTTTTGTCCTGGGGCAGTCAGCGCTCTTAT
AAGATCTCATAGTGTCCTCATTAGCTGCGCCTATTTACCCAGCCAGCCCGTTGAACCCAATTTATAGTTT
ATGTGATTAATTCCCAAAGTACAGTAAACCCTAGCTTTAAGGCTCTCTATTATATGGCTGCATCTCATAT
AAGGGCAAACACTAGCTACCGCTCTTTTGTTATATGGCTTCTCTATACATAAAACTGTAATAATTTTTCT
CTCAACTACACATTAAACATCATTATATATACCTCCTCTCAGACATACAGCCTATAAAAATGTTGCACGT
TGGATCATAAAGGAACATGCATGCACAAGAGTCATTTTTTGGTTGTTTCCTATTTTTATTTTAAAAATCT
ATGTCTTTCACATTTTATATCACAATTATTGATATTGTTGAGTAAGTCTAACAAGGCACATAATTTGGAA
CTGTTTATCCATAGAATTGCAGGTTACAAAGGCTTAGTAGTCAAAGTAGCAGCCTATAACCACTGGCACA
ATTTTTTTTTTTTTTTTTTAAACATGCAGGGTTTGGAGATAAAAGACTTACGTTGTGAATTTTTATGCAG
TCATTTAAGTCAACTGATGACATCTGTCAGCTCTGCTGTATTTCCTCCTATTGGGATATAAACTATGGGA
GTTGGATCTTTGGTAATTTGCATGAGAAAGAACATTGTATCTTTTTTTAAATGGATGATCATTTCCAGCT
ATCTCTCCTCAAGGGTTCTTTGGGAGAGGCATCCTGCAGGTCTCTCTCTTTTCTATTTTTTTCTTTTTCT
TTTTTTTTTTTTTTCCCCCCATCCATTTAGTTTCAGAAACAACACTGCTTCTCACTGCTTCTTGGAAGTT
TCAATTACACTGGATGATCTCCATCACGAAAGCAAAAGCACAAAATCAGCAAGTCTCAGAGTATTTTGAG
TAAGATGCAGAAAGTACTGAGCAGAGCGGATAGCAGAAAAGCTCTTTTGAAAGGGGATCACTCAGTGTGA
GCTCAGGTGGGTGAAGCTGGTTGTTTAAACAGTAAAACCCAACTTGCTATACAAAAAGGCCTTATGAGAA
TCAGTTACACCACCTGAAAAAAACAAAAAACAAAAAACATAACTACAGATTGTAGAAGACCAAATTGTTA
CCTTAGTGCATACTAGAAGTAATGCAAACATACAGCTGTGGCCAATGAGAACCTCATTTTGACTTAAAAT
GAGGTCTTATCTGCTTTATTCAATAGCCTTAGCACCATCTGACAAATGGTATGACATACCACCTTGCCCC
AACTGTTGGCTAGCCCGGGCTCGAGATCTGCGATCTAAGTAAGCTTGCTGCTTCATCCCCGTGGCCCGTT
GCTCGCGTTTGCTGGCGGTGTCCCCGGAAGAAATATATTTGCATGTCTTTAGTTCTATGATGACACAAAC
CCCGCCCAGCGTCTTGTCATTGGCGAATTCGAACACGCAGATGCAGTCGGGGCGGCGCGGTCCCAGGTCC
ACTTCGCATATTAAGGTGACGCGTGTGGCCTCGAACACCGAGCGACCCTGCAGCGACCCGCTTAACAGCG
TCAACAGCGTGCCGCAGATCCCAAGCTTGCGGCCGCTTAAGCTGCAGAAGTTGGTCGTGAGGCACTGGGC
AGGTAAGTATCAAGGTTACAAGACAGGTTTAAGGAGACCAATAGAAACTGGGCTTGTCGAGACAGAGAAG
ACTCTTGCGTTTCTGATAGGCACCTATTGGTCTTACTGACATCCACTTTGCCTTTCTCTCCACAGGTGTC
CACTCCCAGGTTCAATACAGCTCTTAAGCGGCCGCAAGCTAGCTTGCCGCCACCATGGTGAGCAAGGGCG
AGGAGCTGTTCACCGGGGTGGTGCCCATCCTGGTCGAGCTGGACGGCGACGTAAACGGCCACAAGTTCAG
CGTGTCCGGCGAGGGCGAGGGCGATGCCACCTACGGCAAGCTGACCCTGAAGTTCATCTGCACCACCGGC
AAGCTGCCCGTGCCCTGGCCCACCCTCGTGACCACCTTCGGCTACGGCCTGATGTGCTTCGCCCGCTACC
CCGACCACATGAAGCAGCACGACTTCTTCAAGTCCGCCATGCCCGAAGGCTACGTCCAGGAGCGCACCAT
CTTCTTCAAGGACGACGGCAACTACAAGACCCGCGCCGAGGTGAAGTTCGAGGGCGACACCCTGGTGAAC
CGCATCGAGCTGAAGGGCATCGACTTCAAGGAGGACGGCAACATCCTGGGGCACAAGCTGGAGTACAACT
ACAACAGCCACAACGTCTATATCATGGCCGACAAGCAGAAGAACGGCATCAAGGTGAACTTCAAGATCCG
CCACAACATCGAGGACGGCAGCGTGCAGCTCGCCGACCACTACCAGCAGAACACCCCCATCGGCGACGGC
CCCGTGCTGCTGCCCGACAACCACTACCTGAGCTACCAGTCCGCCCTGAGCAAAGACCCCAACGAGAAGC
GCGATCACATGGTCCTGCTGGAGTTCGTGACCGCCGCCGGGATCACTCTCGGCATGGACGAGCTGTACAA
GTGAGCCTCTAGACTCCCTCAGCGGCGCGCCTGTCGAAGCTAAAAGTGCTCGAGCCCAATACCATTTCGG
AATCTCGCGTGGCGTTAGTATGCCACTCGATGGTAGGGGAACGCAGAATGCCAGATCTCACGTGTCTAGA
GTCGGGGCGGCCGGCCGCTTCGAGCAGACATGATAAGATACATTGATGAGTTTGGACAAACCACAACTAG
AATGCAGTGAAAAAAATGCTTTATTTGTGAAATTTGTGATGCTATTGCTTTATTTGTAACCATTATAAGC
TGCAATAAACAAGTTAACAACAACAATTGCATTCATTTTATGTTTCAGGTTCAGGGGGAGGTGTGGGAGG
TTTTTTAAAGCAAGTAAAACCTCTACAAATGTGGTAAAATCGATAAGGATCCGTCGACCGATGCCCTTGA
GAGCCTTCAACCCAGTCAGCTCCTTCCGGTGGGCGCGGGGCATGACTATCGTCGCCGCACTTATGACTGT
CTTCTTTATCATGCAACTCGTAGGACAGGTGCCGGCAGCGCTCTTCCGCTTCCTCGCTCACTGACTCGCT
GCGCTCGGTCGTTCGGCTGCGGCGAGCGGTATCAGCTCACTCAAAGGCGGTAATACGGTTATCCACAGAA
TCAGGGGATAACGCAGGAAAGAACATGTGAGCAAAAGGCCAGCAAAAGGCCAGGAACCGTAAAAAGGCCG
CGTTGCTGGCGTTTTTCCATAGGCTCCGCCCCCCTGACGAGCATCACAAAAATCGACGCTCAAGTCAGAG
GTGGCGAAACCCGACAGGACTATAAAGATACCAGGCGTTTCCCCCTGGAAGCTCCCTCGTGCGCTCTCCT
GTTCCGACCCTGCCGCTTACCGGATACCTGTCCGCCTTTCTCCCTTCGGGAAGCGTGGCGCTTTCTCATA
GCTCACGCTGTAGGTATCTCAGTTCGGTGTAGGTCGTTCGCTCCAAGCTGGGCTGTGTGCACGAACCCCC
CGTTCAGCCCGACCGCTGCGCCTTATCCGGTAACTATCGTCTTGAGTCCAACCCGGTAAGACACGACTTA
TCGCCACTGGCAGCAGCCACTGGTAACAGGATTAGCAGAGCGAGGTATGTAGGCGGTGCTACAGAGTTCT
TGAAGTGGTGGCCTAACTACGGCTACACTAGAAGAACAGTATTTGGTATCTGCGCTCTGCTGAAGCCAGT
TACCTTCGGAAAAAGAGTTGGTAGCTCTTGATCCGGCAAACAAACCACCGCTGGTAGCGGTGGTTTTTTT
GTTTGCAAGCAGCAGATTACGCGCAGAAAAAAAGGATCTCAAGAAGATCCTTTGATCTTTTCTACGGGGT
CTGACGCTCAGTGGAACGAAAACTCACGTTAAGGGATTTTGGTCATGAGATTATCAAAAAGGATCTTCAC
CTAGATCCTTTTAAATTAAAAATGAAGTTTTAAATCAATCTAAAGTATATATGAGTAAACTTGGTCTGAC
AGTTACCAATGCTTAATCAGTGAGGCACCTATCTCAGCGATCTGTCTATTTCGTTCATCCATAGTTGCCT
GACTCCCCGTCGTGTAGATAACTACGATACGGGAGGGCTTACCATCTGGCCCCAGTGCTGCAATGATACC
GCGAGACCCACGCTCACCGGCTCCAGATTTATCAGCAATAAACCAGCCAGCCGGAAGGGCCGAGCGCAGA
AGTGGTCCTGCAACTTTATCCGCCTCCATCCAGTCTATTAATTGTTGCCGGGAAGCTAGAGTAAGTAGTT
CGCCAGTTAATAGTTTGCGCAACGTTGTTGCCATTGCTACAGGCATCGTGGTGTCACGCTCGTCGTTTGG
TATGGCTTCATTCAGCTCCGGTTCCCAACGATCAAGGCGAGTTACATGATCCCCCATGTTGTGCAAAAAA
GCGGTTAGCTCCTTCGGTCCTCCGATCGTTGTCAGAAGTAAGTTGGCCGCAGTGTTATCACTCATGGTTA
TGGCAGCACTGCATAATTCTCTTACTGTCATGCCATCCGTAAGATGCTTTTCTGTGACTGGTGAGTACTC
AACCAAGTCATTCTGAGAATAGTGTATGCGGCGACCGAGTTGCTCTTGCCCGGCGTCAATACGGGATAAT
ACCGCGCCACATAGCAGAACTTTAAAAGTGCTCATCATTGGAAAACGTTCTTCGGGGCGAAAACTCTCAA
GGATCTTACCGCTGTTGAGATCCAGTTCGATGTAACCCACTCGTGCACCCAACTGATCTTCAGCATCTTT
TACTTTCACCAGCGTTTCTGGGTGAGCAAAAACAGGAAGGCAAAATGCCGCAAAAAAGGGAATAAGGGCG
ACACGGAAATGTTGAATACTCATACTCTTCCTTTTTCAATATTATTGAAGCATTTATCAGGGTTATTGTC
TCATGAGCGGATACATATTTGAATGTATTTAGAAAAATAAACAAATAGGGGTTCCGCGCACATTTCCCCG
AAAAGTGCCACCTG
[124 nt withheld, positions 6525-6648]
C
[91 nt withheld, positions 6650-6740]
A
[49 nt withheld, positions 6742-6790]
CCTTTGACGTTGGAGTCCACGTTCTTT
[37 nt withheld, positions 6818-6854]
ACCCTATCTCGGTCTATTCTTTTGATTTATAAGGGATTTTGCCGATTTCGGCCTATTGGTTAAAAAATGA
GCTGATTTAACAAAAATTTAACGCGAATTTTAACAAAATATTAACGCTTACAATTTGCCATTCGCCATTC
AGGCTGCGCAACTGTTGGGAAGGGCGATCGGTGCGGGCCTCTTCGCTATTACGCCAGCCCAAGCTACCAT
GATAAGTAAGTAATATTAAGGTACGGGAGGTACTTGGAGCGGCCGCAATAAAATATCTTTATTTTCATTA
CATCTGTGTGTTGGTTTTTTGTGTG
Features (pLannotate 1.2.2; 14 found; start..end, strand, type, name):
     14..105     +  misc_feature   pause site: RNA polymerase II transcriptional pause signal from the human α2 globin gene
   2287..2307    +  promoter       ADH1 promoter (fragment): S. cerevisiae ADH1; promoter for alcohol dehydrogenase 1
   2930..3075    +  promoter       HSV TK promoter: herpes simplex virus thymidine kinase promoter
   3153..3285    +  intron         chimeric intron: chimera between introns from human β-globin and immunoglobulin heavy chain genes
   3345..4061    +  CDS            Citrine: Citrine is a basic (constitutively fluorescent) yellow fluorescent protein published in 2001, derived from Aequorea victoria. It has moderate acid sensitivity.
   4234..4355    -  polyA_signal   SV40 poly(A) signal: SV40 polyadenylation signal
   4378..4446    -  CDS            large T antigen (fragment): large T antigen from SV40 (simian virus 40)
   4462..4594    +  CDS            TcR (fragment): tetracycline efflux protein; tet; confers resistance to tetracycline
   4774..5362    -  rep_origin     ori: high-copy-number ColE1/pMB1/pBR322/pUC origin of replication
   5533..6393    -  CDS            AmpR: β-lactamase; bla; confers resistance to ampicillin, carbenicillin, and related antibiotics
   6394..6498    -  promoter       AmpR promoter: bla
   6525..6953    +  rep_origin     f1 ori (sequence partly withheld): f1 bacteriophage origin of replication; arrow indicates direction of (+) strand synthesis
   6985..7052    -  CDS            lacZα (fragment): LacZα fragment of β-galactosidase; lacZ fragment
   7111..7159    +  polyA_signal   poly(A) signal: synthetic polyadenylation signal
