[The description below was written by a language model from this plasmid's Addgene catalogue record and pLannotate feature annotations shown in this document.]
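Description:
pTK_TFAP2b_enh_36_Citrine is an enhancer reporter plasmid built on the pTK_BsmBI_Citrine backbone, in which a candidate cis-regulatory element from the chicken (Gallus gallus) TFAP2b locus, designated enhancer 36 and recorded as about 2.6 kb, is placed upstream of a herpes simplex virus thymidine kinase minimal promoter. The minimal promoter has little activity by itself, so expression of the downstream reporter depends on the activity of the cloned enhancer in a given cell type. In the 7,159 nt sequenced record, the unannotated stretch preceding the TK promoter corresponds to the enhancer insert; a very short match to the yeast ADH1 promoter within this region is most likely a chance hit rather than a functional part.

Downstream of the TK promoter lie a chimeric β-globin/immunoglobulin intron, which generally improves transcript processing and expression, the coding sequence for the yellow fluorescent protein Citrine, and an SV40 polyadenylation signal. A synthetic poly(A) signal and an RNA polymerase II transcriptional pause site from the human α2 globin gene sit upstream of the enhancer, an arrangement that limits read-through transcription from the backbone and so reduces background fluorescence. The plasmid is propagated in E. coli through a ColE1/pUC-type origin with ampicillin selection (AmpR under its bla promoter), and it also carries an f1 origin; the catalogue lists it as low copy even though the annotated origin is of the high-copy class. Small fragments of TcR, lacZα and SV40 large T antigen are backbone remnants. The construct comes from a study reconstructing the neural crest gene regulatory network in vivo, consistent with testing the spatial and temporal activity of this TFAP2b enhancer, although the record does not state the delivery method.
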