Addgene plasmid #130617: pTK_TFAP2b_enh_36_Citrine
Purpose: enhancer reporter
Depositing lab: Tatjana Sauka-Spengler. Depositing organization: University of Oxford. Publication: Reconstruction of the Global Neural Crest Gene Regulatory Network In Vivo. Williams RM, Candido-Ferreira I, Repapi E, Gavriouchkina D, Senanayake U, Ling ITC, Telenius J, Taylor S, Hughes J, Sauka-Spengler T. Dev Cell. 2019 Oct 21;51(2):255-276.e7. doi: 10.1016/j.devcel.2019.10.003. PubMed 31639368.
Backbone
  Vector backbone: pTK_BsmBI_Citrine
  Backbone size w/o insert (bp): 4670
  Vector type: enhancer reporter
Growth in bacteria
  Bacterial resistance: Ampicillin, 100 μg/mL
  Growth temperature: 37°C
  Growth strain: DH5alpha
  Copy number: Low Copy
Gene/Insert
  Gene/Insert name: TFAP2b_enh_36
  Species: G. gallus (chicken)
  Insert size (bp): 2600
  Promoter: thymidine kinase minimal promoter
  Cloning method: Restriction Enzyme; 5′ cloning site Unknown (unknown if destroyed)
  Sequencing primers: 5′ pTK forward CTAGCAAAATAGGCTGTCCC; 3′ pTK reverse ATATTTCTTCCGGGGACACC
Terms and licenses: Academic/Nonprofit Terms; Industry Terms: Not Available to Industry
How to cite: pTK_TFAP2b_enh_36_Citrine was a gift from Tatjana Sauka-Spengler (Addgene plasmid # 130617 ; http://n2t.net/addgene:130617 ; RRID:Addgene_130617)
